>Addgene plasmid #83527 | pTCW012 | depositor full sequence | sequence record 161613 | pTCW012 sequence 5133 bps
TCGCGCGTTTCGGTGATGACGGTGAAAACCTCTGACACATGCAGCTCCCGGAGACGGTCACAGCTTGTCT
GTAAGCGGATGCCGGGAGCAGACAAGCCCGTCAGGGCGCGTCAGCGGGTGTTGGCGGGTGTCGGGGCTGG
CTTAACTATGCGGCATCAGAGCAGATTGTACTGAGAGTGCACCATACCACCTTTTCAATTCATCATTTTT
TTTTTATTCTTTTTTTTGATTTCGGTTTCCTTGAAATTTTTTTGATTCGGTAATCTCCGAACAGAAGGAA
GAACGAAGGAAGGAGCACAGACTTAGATTGGTATATATACGCATATGTAGTGTTGAAGAAACATGAAATT
GCCCAGTATTCTTAACCCAACTGCACAGAACAAAAACCTGCAGGAAACGAAGATAAATCATGTCGAAAGC
TACATATAAGGAACGTGCTGCTACTCATCCTAGTCCTGTTGCTGCCAAGCTATTTAATATCATGCACGAA
AAGCAAACAAACTTGTGTGCTTCATTGGATGTTCGTACCACCAAGGAATTACTGGAGTTAGTTGAAGCAT
TAGGTCCCAAAATTTGTTTACTAAAAACACATGTGGATATCTTGACTGATTTTTCCATGGAGGGCACAGT
TAAGCCGCTAAAGGCATTATCCGCCAAGTACAATTTTTTACTCTTCGAAGACAGAAAATTTGCTGACATT
GGTAATACAGTCAAATTGCAGTACTCTGCGGGTGTATACAGAATAGCAGAATGGGCAGACATTACGAATG
CACACGGTGTGGTGGGCCCAGGTATTGTTAGCGGTTTGAAGCAGGCGGCAGAAGAAGTAACAAAGGAACC
TAGAGGCCTTTTGATGTTAGCAGAATTGTCATGCAAGGGCTCCCTATCTACTGGAGAATATACTAAGGGT
ACTGTTGACATTGCGAAGAGCGACAAAGATTTTGTTATCGGCTTTATTGCTCAAAGAGACATGGGTGGAA
GAGATGAAGGTTACGATTGGTTGATTATGACACCCGGTGTGGGTTTAGATGACAAGGGAGACGCATTGGG
TCAACAGTATAGAACCGTGGATGATGTGGTCTCTACAGGATCTGACATTATTATTGTTGGAAGAGGACTA
TTTGCAAAGGGAAGGGATGCTAAGGTAGAGGGTGAACGTTACAGAAAAGCAGGCTGGGAAGCATATTTGA
GAAGATGCGGCCAGCAAAACTAAAAAACTGTATTATAAGTAAATGCATGTATACTAAACTCACAAATTAG
AGCTTCAATTTAATTATATCAGTTATTACCCTATGCGGTGTGAAATACCGCACAGATGCGTAAGGAGAAA
ATACCGCATCAGGAAATTGTAAACGTTAATATTTTGTTAAAATTCGCGTTAAATTTTTGTTAAATCAGCT
CATTTTTTAACCAATAGGCCGAAATCGGCAAAATCCCTTATAAATCAAAAGAATAGACCGAGATAGGGT
[37 nt withheld, positions 1470-1506]
AAAGAACGTGGACTCCAACGTCAAAGG
[49 nt withheld, positions 1534-1582]
T
[91 nt withheld, positions 1584-1674]
G
[124 nt withheld, positions 1676-1799]
CGCGCCATTCGCCATTCAGGCTGCGCAACTGTTGGGAAGGGCGATCGGTGCGGGCCTCTTCGCTATTACG
CCAGCTGGCGAAAGGGGGATGTGCTGCAAGGCGATTAAGTTGGGTAACGCCAGGGTTTTCCCAGTCACGA
CGTTGTAAAACGACGGCCAGTGAGCGCGCGTAATACGACTCACTATAGGGCGAATTGGGTACCGGGCCCC
CCCTCGAGCCCTCCTTCAATTTTTCTGGCAACTTTTCTCAACAGAACAATAACGGCAACCAGAACCGCTA
CTGAACGATGATTCAGTTCGCCTTCTATCCTTTGTTTTCGTATTTGTTTATATATATAACTTTATTTTTT
TTTATTAATTGGGCTGCAAGACAATTTTGTTGTCAGTGATGCCTCAATCCTTCTTTTGCTTCCATATTTA
CCATGTGGACCCTTTCAAAACAGAGTTGTATCTCTGCAGGATGCCCTTTTTGACGTATTGAATGGCATAA
TTGCACTGTCACTTTTCGAGCTGTCCCATTTTGGTGCGATGATGGAACAAACATGAAACGTCTGTAATTT
GAAACAAATAACGTAATTCTCGGGATTGGTTTTATTTAAATGACAATGTAAGAGTGGCTTTGTAAGGTAT
GTGTTGCTCTTAAAATATTTGGATACGACTTCCGTTATCTTTTTTCCTTTAAGAGCAGGATATAAGCCAA
CAAGTTTCTGAAAATCAAAGAATTCCTGCAGCCCGGGGGATCCACTAGTTCTAGAACAGGCCCCTTTTCC
TTTGTCGATATCATGTAATTAGTTATGTCACGCTTACATTCACGCCCTCCCCCCACATCCGCTCTAACCG
AAAAGGAAGGAGTTAGACAACCTGAAGTCTAGGTCCCTATTTATTTTTTTATAGTTATGTTAGTATTAAG
AACGTTATTTATATTTCAAATTTTTCTTTTTTTTCTGTACAAACGCGTGTACGCATGTAACATTATACTG
AAAACCTTGCTTGAGAAGGTTTTGGGACGCTCGAAGGCTTTAATTTGCAAGCTTCGCAGTTTACACTCTC
ATCGTGAGCTCCAGCTTTTGTTCCCTTTAGTGAGGGTTAATTGCGCGCTTGGCGTAATCATGGTCATAGC
TGTTTCCTGTGTGAAATTGTTATCCGCTCACAATTCCACACAACATAGGAGCCGGAAGCATAAAGTGTAA
AGCCTGGGGTGCCTAATGAGTGAGGTAACTCACATTAATTGCGTTGCGCTCACTGCCCGCTTTCCAGTCG
GGAAACCTGTCGTGCCAGCTGCATTAATGAATCGGCCAACGCGCGGGGAGAGGCGGTTTGCGTATTGGGC
GCTCTTCCGCTTCCTCGCTCACTGACTCGCTGCGCTCGGTCGTTCGGCTGCGGCGAGCGGTATCAGCTCA
CTCAAAGGCGGTAATACGGTTATCCACAGAATCAGGGGATAACGCAGGAAAGAACATGTGAGCAAAAGGC
CAGCAAAAGGCCAGGAACCGTAAAAAGGCCGCGTTGCTGGCGTTTTTCCATAGGCTCCGCCCCCCTGACG
AGCATCACAAAAATCGACGCTCAAGTCAGAGGTGGCGAAACCCGACAGGACTATAAAGATACCAGGCGTT
TCCCCCTGGAAGCTCCCTCGTGCGCTCTCCTGTTCCGACCCTGCCGCTTACCGGATACCTGTCCGCCTTT
CTCCCTTCGGGAAGCGTGGCGCTTTCTCATAGCTCACGCTGTAGGTATCTCAGTTCGGTGTAGGTCGTTC
GCTCCAAGCTGGGCTGTGTGCACGAACCCCCCGTTCAGCCCGACCGCTGCGCCTTATCCGGTAACTATCG
TCTTGAGTCCAACCCGGTAAGACACGACTTATCGCCACTGGCAGCAGCCACTGGTAACAGGATTAGCAGA
GCGAGGTATGTAGGCGGTGCTACAGAGTTCTTGAAGTGGTGGCCTAACTACGGCTACACTAGAAGGACAG
TATTTGGTATCTGCGCTCTGCTGAAGCCAGTTACCTTCGGAAAAAGAGTTGGTAGCTCTTGATCCGGCAA
ACAAACCACCGCTGGTAGCGGTGGTTTTTTTGTTTGCAAGCAGCAGATTACGCGCAGAAAAAAAGGATCT
CAAGAAGATCCTTTGATCTTTTCTACGGGGTCTGACGCTCAGTGGAACGAAAACTCACGTTAAGGGATTT
TGGTCATGAGATTATCAAAAAGGATCTTCACCTAGATCCTTTTAAATTAAAAATGAAGTTTTAAATCAAT
CTAAAGTATATATGAGTAAACTTGGTCTGACAGTTACCAATGCTTAATCAGTGAGGCACCTATCTCAGCG
ATCTGTCTATTTCGTTCATCCATAGTTGCCTGACTCCCCGTCGTGTAGATAACTACGATACGGGAGGGCT
TACCATCTGGCCCCAGTGCTGCAATGATACCGCGAGACCCACGCTCACCGGCTCCAGATTTATCAGCAAT
AAACCAGCCAGCCGGAAGGGCCGAGCGCAGAAGTGGTCCTGCAACTTTATCCGCCTCCATCCAGTCTATT
AATTGTTGCCGGGAAGCTAGAGTAAGTAGTTCGCCAGTTAATAGTTTGCGCAACGTTGTTGCCATTGCTA
CAGGCATCGTGGTGTCACGCTCGTCGTTTGGTATGGCTTCATTCAGCTCCGGTTCCCAACGATCAAGGCG
AGTTACATGATCCCCCATGTTGTGCAAAAAAGCGGTTAGCTCCTTCGGTCCTCCGATCGTTGTCAGAAGT
AAGTTGGCCGCAGTGTTATCACTCATGGTTATGGCAGCACTGCATAATTCTCTTACTGTCATGCCATCCG
TAAGATGCTTTTCTGTGACTGGTGAGTACTCAACCAAGTCATTCTGAGAATAGTGTATGCGGCGACCGAG
TTGCTCTTGCCCGGCGTCAATACGGGATAATACCGCGCCACATAGCAGAACTTTAAAAGTGCTCATCATT
GGAAAACGTTCTTCGGGGCGAAAACTCTCAAGGATCTTACCGCTGTTGAGATCCAGTTCGATGTAACCCA
CTCGTGCACCCAACTGATCTTCAGCATCTTTTACTTTCACCAGCGTTTCTGGGTGAGCAAAAACAGGAAG
GCAAAATGCCGCAAAAAAGGGAATAAGGGCGACACGGAAATGTTGAATACTCATACTCTTCCTTTTTCAA
TATTATTGAAGCATTTATCAGGGTTATTGTCTCATGAGCGGATACATATTTGAATGTATTTAGAAAAATA
AACAAATAGGGGTTCCGCGCACATTTCCCCGAAAAGTGCCACCTGACGTCTAAGAAACCATTATTATCAT
GACATTAACCTATAAAAATAGGCGTATCACGAGGCCCTTTCGTC
Features (pLannotate 1.2.2; 20 found; start..end, strand, type, name):
    137..186     +  misc_feature   bom (fragment): basis of mobility region from pBR322
    194..409     +  promoter       URA3 promoter: S. cerevisiae URA3
    410..1213    +  CDS            URA3: orotidine-5'-phosphate decarboxylase, required for uracil biosynthesis; S. cerevisiae URA3; yeast auxotrophic marker, counterselectable with 5-fluoroorotic acid (5-FOA)
   1292..1343    +  misc_feature   bom (fragment): basis of mobility region from pBR322
   1344..1799    -  rep_origin     f1 ori (sequence partly withheld): f1 bacteriophage origin of replication; arrow indicates direction of (+) strand synthesis
   1807..1962    -  CDS            lacZα (fragment): LacZα fragment of β-galactosidase; lacZ fragment
   1970..1988    +  promoter       T7 promoter: promoter for bacteriophage T7 RNA polymerase
   1997..2017    -  misc_feature   MCS (fragment): pBluescript multiple cloning site
   2021..2080    +  CDS            RNQ1 (fragment): RNQ1_YEAST - Experimental evidence at protein level: Swiss-Prot protein existence level 1. Transferable epigenetic modifier which forms a prion responsible for the non-Mendelian trait [PIN+]. The native function of the soluble protein is unknown. From Saccharomyces cerevisiae (strain ATCC 204508 / S288c) (Baker's yeast).
   2519..2554    -  misc_feature   MCS (fragment): pBluescript multiple cloning site
   2580..2827    +  terminator     CYC1 terminator: S. cerevisiae CYC1; transcription terminator for CYC1
   2873..2891    -  promoter       T3 promoter: promoter for bacteriophage T3 RNA polymerase
   2936..2952    -  protein_bind   lac operator: The lac repressor binds to the lac operator to inhibit transcription in E. coli. This inhibition can be relieved by adding lactose or isopropyl-β-D-thiogalactopyranoside (IPTG). lac repressor encoded by lacI
   2960..2990    -  promoter       lac promoter: promoter for the E. coli lac operon
   3005..3026    -  protein_bind   CAP binding site: CAP binding activates transcription in the presence of cAMP. E. coli catabolite activator protein
   3039..3131    -  CDS            lacI (fragment): lac repressor; lacI; The lac repressor binds to the lac operator to inhibit transcription in E. coli. This inhibition can be relieved by adding lactose or isopropyl-β-D-thiogalactopyranoside (IPTG).
   3314..3902    -  rep_origin     ori: high-copy-number ColE1/pMB1/pBR322/pUC origin of replication
   4073..4933    -  CDS            AmpR: β-lactamase; bla; confers resistance to ampicillin, carbenicillin, and related antibiotics
   4934..5038    -  promoter       AmpR promoter: bla
   5133..35      +  CDS            rop (fragment) (across the origin): Rop protein, which maintains plasmids at low copy number; rop
