[The description below was written by a language model from this plasmid's Addgene catalogue record and pLannotate feature annotations shown in this document.]
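Description:
pTCW012 is an empty yeast expression backbone derived from pRS406, built as a cloning destination vector for placing a gene of interest under pheromone-responsive control in Saccharomyces cerevisiae. The feature table shows no yeast replication origin or centromere, consistent with the pRS406 family of integrating vectors, which are maintained in yeast only after recombination into the genome. Selection in yeast relies on the URA3 marker with its native promoter, which complements uracil auxotrophy and can be counterselected with 5-fluoroorotic acid. In E. coli the 5,133 bp plasmid is propagated through a high-copy ColE1/pUC-type origin with ampicillin resistance from β-lactamase, and an f1 origin is also present.

The modification to the backbone is an expression cassette inserted into the pBluescript-type polylinker: the FUS1J2 promoter followed by the CYC1 transcription terminator. The promoter itself is not annotated by name in the feature table, but it presumably occupies the roughly 500 bp region between the two remaining polylinker fragments, upstream of the annotated CYC1 terminator. The short "RNQ1" match at the start of that interval is likely an automated hit to yeast genomic sequence rather than a functional coding element. There is no insert, and the record does not state which restriction sites are used for cloning. Flanking T7 and T3 promoters and remnants of the lacZα/lac promoter region are carried over from the parent vector, and M13 primer sites allow sequencing across the cassette. According to the record, the vector supports pheromone-mediated expression, and the associated work concerns quorum-sensing-linked dynamic regulation of metabolic pathways in yeast.
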