Addgene plasmid #83527: pTCW012
Purpose: (Empty Backbone) Cloning destination vector for phermone mediated expression from the FUS1J2 promoter and CYC1 terminator
Depositing lab: Claudia Vickers. Depositing organization: University of Queensland. Publication: Quorum-sensing linked RNA interference for dynamic metabolic pathway control in Saccharomyces cerevisiae. Williams TC, Averesch NJH, Winter G, Plan MR, Vickers CE, Nielsen LK, Kromer JO. Metab Eng. 2015 May;29:124-134. doi: 10.1016/j.ymben.2015.03.008. Epub 2015 Mar 16. PubMed 25792511.
Backbone
  Vector backbone: pRS406
  Modifications to backbone: added FUS1J2 promoter and CYC1 terminator
  Vector type: Yeast Expression
  Selectable markers: URA3
Growth in bacteria
  Bacterial resistance: Ampicillin, 100 μg/mL
  Growth temperature: 37°C
  Growth strain: DH5alpha
  Copy number: High Copy
Gene/Insert
  Gene/Insert name: none
  Promoter: pFUS1J2
  Cloning method: Restriction Enzyme; 5′ cloning site unknown (unknown if destroyed); 3′ cloning site unknown (unknown if destroyed)
  Sequencing primers: 5′ M13pUC-Fwd; 3′ M13pUC-Rev
Terms and licenses: Academic/Nonprofit Terms; Industry Terms: Not Available to Industry
How to cite: pTCW012 was a gift from Claudia Vickers (Addgene plasmid # 83527 ; http://n2t.net/addgene:83527 ; RRID:Addgene_83527)
