>Addgene plasmid #83527 | pTCW012 | addgene partial sequence | sequence record 161611 | M13-F20 5'-TGTAAAACGACGGCCAGT-3'
ATAGGGCGAATTGGGTACCGGGCCCCCCCTCGAGCCCTCCTTCAATTTTTCTGGCAACTTTTCTCAACAG
AACAATAACGGCAACCAGAACCGCTACTGAACGATGATTCAGTTCGCCTTCTATCCTTTGTTTTCGTATT
TGTTTATATATATAACTTTATTTTTTTTTATTAATTGGGCTGCAAGACAATTTTGTTGTCAGTGATGCCT
CAATCCTTCTTTTGCTTCCATATTTACCATGTGGACCCTTTCAAAACAGAGTTGTATCTCTGCAGGATGC
CCTTTTTGACGTATTGAATGGCATAATTGCACTGTCACTTTTCGAGCTGTCCCATTTTGGTGCGATGATG
GAACAAACATGAAACGTCTGTAATTTGAAACAAATAACGTAATTCTCGGGATTGGTTTTATTTAAATGAC
AATGTAAGAGTGGCTTTGTAAGGTATGTGTTGCTCTTAAAATATTTGGATACGACTTCCGTTATCTTTTT
TCCTTTAAGAGCAGGATATAAGCCAACAAGTTTCTGAAAATCAAAGAATTCCTGCAGCCCGGGGGATCCA
CTAGTTCTAGAACAGGCCCCTTTTCCTTTGTCGATATCATGTAATTAGTTATGTCACGCTTACATTCACG
CCCTCCCCCCACATCCGCTCTAACCGAAAAGGAAGGAGTTAGACAACCTGAAGTCTAGGTCCCTATTTAT
TTTTTTATAGTTATGTTAGTATTAAGAACGTTATTTATATTTCAAATTTTTCTTTTTTTTCTGTACAAAC
GCGTGTACGCATGTAACATTATACTGAAAACCTTGCTTGAGAAGGTTTTGGGACGCTCGAAGGCTTTAAT
TTGCAAGCTTCGCAGTTTACACTCTCATCGTGAGCTCCAGCTTTTGTTCCCTTTAGTGAGGGTTAATTGC
GCGCTTGGCGTAATCATGGTCATAGCTGTTTCCTGTGTGAAATTGTTATCCGCTCACAATTCCACACA
