>Addgene plasmid #83527 | pTCW012 | addgene partial sequence | sequence record 161612 | URA3-R2 5'-TTGGCGGATAATGCCTTTAG-3'
TGGAAAAATCAGTCAAGATATCCACATGTGTTTTTAGTAAACAAATTTTGGGACCTAATGCTTCAACTAA
CTCCAGTAATTCCTTGGTGGTACGAACATCCAATGAAGCACACAAGTTTGTTTGCTTTTCGTGCATGATA
TTAAATAGCTTGGCAGCAACAGGACTAGGATGAGTAGCAGCACGTTCCTTATATGTAGCTTTCGACATGA
TTTATCTTCGTTTCCTGCAGGTTTTTGTTCTGTGCAGTTGGGTTAAGAATACTGGGCAATTTCATGTTTC
TTCAACACTACATATGCGTATATATACCAATCTAAGTCTGTGCTCCTTCCTTCGTTCTTCCTTCTGTTCG
GAGATTACCGAATCAAAAAAATTTCAAGGAAACCGAAATCAAAAAAAAGAATAAAAAAAAAATGATGAAT
TGAAAAGGTGGTATGGTGCACTCTCAGTACAATCTGCTCTGATGCCGCATAGTTAAGCCAGCCCCGACAC
CCGCCAACACCCGCTGACGCGCCCTGACGGGCTTGTCTGCTCCCGGCATCCGCTTACAGACAAGCTGTGA
CCGTCTCCGGGAGCTGCATGTGTCAGAGGTTTTCACCGTCATCACCGAAACGCGCGAGACGAAAGGGCCT
CGTGATACGCCTATTTTTATAGGTTAATGTCATGATAATAATGGTTTCTTAGACGTCAGGTGGCACTTTT
CGGGGAAATGTGCGCGGAACCCCTATTTGTTTATTTTTCTAAATACATTCAAATATGTATCCGCTCATGA
GACAATAACCCTGATAAATGCTTCAATAATATTGAAAAAGGAAGAGTATGAGTATTCAACATTTCCGTGT
CGCCCTTATTCCCTTTTTTGCGGCATTTTGCCTTCCTGTTTTTGCTCACCCAGAAACGCTGGTGAAAGTA
AAAGATGCTGAAGATCAGTTGGGTGCACGAGTGGGTTACATCGAACTGGATCTCAACAGCGGTAAGATCC
TTGAGAGTTTTCGCCCCGAAGAACGT
